>Addgene plasmid #81093 | GTU-c | depositor full sequence | sequence record 154244 | GTU-yemCFP
AAGGGCGACACGGAAATGTTGAATACTCATACTCTTCCTTTTTCAATATTATTGAAGCATTTATCAGGGT
TATTGTCTCATGAGCGGATACATATTTGAAGTATCGTTCGAATTAATTAAAATTAACCCTCACTAAAGGG
GCATGCGCGGCCGCTCTAGAACTAATTAACATGTCTAAAGGTGAAGAATTATTCACTGGTGTTGTCCCAA
TTTTGGTTGAATTAGATGGTGATGTTAATGGTCACAAATTTTCTGTCTCCGGTGAAGGTGAAGGTGATGC
TACTTACGGTAAATTGACCTTAAAATTTATTTGTACTACTGGTAAATTGCCAGTTCCATGGCCAACCTTA
GTCACTACTTTAACTTGGGGTGTTCAATGTTTTTCTAGATACCCAGATCATATGAAACAACATGACTTTT
TCAAGTCTGCCATGCCAGAAGGTTATGTTCAAGAAAGAACTATTTTTTTCAAAGATGACGGTAACTACAA
GACCAGAGCTGAAGTCAAGTTTGAAGGTGATACCTTAGTTAATAGAATCGAATTAAAAGGTATTGATTTT
AAAGAAGATGGTAACATTTTAGGTCACAAATTGGAATACATTTATAACTCTCACAATGTTTACATCACTG
CTGACAAACAAAAGAATGGTATCAAAGCTAACTTCAAAATTAGACACAACATTGAAGATGGTTCTGTTCA
ATTAGCTGACCATTATCAACAAAATACTCCAATTGGTGATGGTCCAGTCTTGTTACCAGACAACCATTAC
TTATCCACTCAATCTAGATTATCCAAAGATCCAAACGAAAAGAGAGACCACATGGTCTTGTTAGAATTTG
TTACTGCTGCTGGTATTACCCATGGTATGGATGAATTGTACAAATAAGGATGCTAGCATTTTAACTCGAG
GGCGCGCCACTTCTAAATAAGCGAATTTCTTATGATTTATGATTTTTATTATTAAATAAGTTATAAAAAA
AATAAGTGTATACAAATTTTAAAGTGACTCTTAGGTTTTAAAACGAAAATTCTTATTCTTGAGTAACTCT
TTCCTGTAGGTCAGGTTGCTTTCTCAGGTATAGTATGAGGTCGCTCTTATTGACCACACCTCTACCGGCA
GATCCGCTAGGGATAACAGGGTAATATAGATCTGTTTAGCTTGCCTCGTCCCCGCCGGGTCACCCGGCGA
GCGACATGGAGGCCCAGAATACCCTCCTTGACAGTCTTGACGTGCGCAGCTCAGGGGCATGATGTGACTG
TCGCCCGTACATTTAGCCCATACATCCCCATGTATAATCATTTGCATCCATACATTTTGATGGCCGCACG
GCGCGAAGCAAAAATTACGGCTCCTCGCCTCAGACCTGCGAGCAGGGAAACGCTCCCCTCACAGACGCGT
TGAATTGTCCCCACGCCGCGCCCCTGTAGAGAAATATAAAAGGTTAGGATTTGCCACTGAGGTTCTTCTT
TCATATACTTCCTTTTAAAATCTTGCTAGGATACAGTTCTCACATCACATCCGAACATAAACAACCATGA
CAGTCAACACTAAGACCTATAGTGAGAGAGCAGAAACTCATGCCTCACCAGTAGCACAGCGATTATTTCG
ATTAATGGAACTGAAGAAAACCAATTTATGTGCATCAATTGACGTTGATACCACTAAGGAGTTCCTTGAA
TTAATTGATAAATTAGGTCCTTATGTATGCTTAATCAAGACTCATATTGATATAATCAATGATTTTTCCT
ATGAATCCACTATTGAACCATTATTAGAACTTTCACGTAAACATCAATTTATGATTTTTGAAGATAGAAA
ATTTGCTGATATTGGTAATACCGTAAAGAAACAATATATTGGTGGAGTTTATAAAATTAGTAGTTGGGCA
GATATTACCAATGCTCATGGTGTCACTGGGAATGGAGTGGTTGAAGGATTAAAACAGGGAGCTAAAGAAA
CCACCACCAACCAAGAGCCAAGAGGGTTATTGATGTTAGCTGAATTATCATCAGTGGGATCATTAGCATA
CGGAGAATATTCTCAAAAAACTGTTGAAATTGCTAAATCCGATAAGGAATTTGTTATTGGATTTATTGCC
CAACGTGATATGGGTGGCCAAGAAGAAGGATTTGATTGGCTTATTATGACACCTGGAGTTGGATTAGATG
ATAAAGGTGATGGATTAGGACAACAATATAGAACTGTTGATGAAGTTGTTAGCACTGGAACTGATATTAT
CATTGTTGGTAGAGGATTGTTTGGTAAAGGAAGAGATCCAGATATTGAAGGTAAAAGGTATAGAAATGCT
GGTTGGAATGCTTATTTGAAAAAGACTGGCCAATTATAATCAGTACTGACAATAAAAAGATTCTTGTTTT
CAAGAACTTGTCATTTGTATAGTTTTTTTATATTGTAGTTGTTCTATTTTAATCAAATGTTAGCGTGATT
TATATTTTTTTTCGCCTCGACATCATCTGCCCAGATGCGAAGTTAAGTGCGCAGAAAGTAATATCATGCG
TCAATCGTATGTGAATGCTGGTCGCTATACTGCTGTCGATTCGATACTAACGCCGATAACTTCGTATAAT
GTATGCTATACGAAGTTATTAATACGACTCACTATACGAATTGGAGCTCCAATTCGGACGTCCCCTATAG
TGAGTCGTATTATTAATTAATTCGAAGGCCGCGTTGCTGGCGTTTTTCCATAGGCTCGGCCCCCCTGACG
AGCATCACAAAAATCGACGCTCAAGTCAGAGGTGGCGAAACCCGACAGGACTATAAAGATACCAGGCGTT
TCCCCCTGGAAGCTCCCTCGTGCGCTCTCCTGTTCCGACCCTGCCGCTTACCGGATACCTGTCCGCCTTT
CTCCCTTCGGGAAGCGTGGCGCTTTCTCATAGCTCACGCTGTAGGTATCTCAGTTCGGTGTAGGTCGTTC
GCTCCAAGCTGGGCTGTGTGCACGAACCCCCCGTTCAGCCCGACCGCTGCGCCTTATCCGGTAACTATCG
TCTTGAGTCCAACCCGGTAAGACACGACTTATCGCCACTGGCAGCAGCCACTGGTAACAGGATTAGCAGA
GCGAGGTATGTAGGCGGTGCTACAGAGTTCTTGAAGTGGTGGCCTAACTACGGCTACACTAGAAGAACAG
TATTTGGTATCTGCGCTCTGCTGAAGCCAGTTACCTTCGGAAAAAGAGTTGGTAGCTCTTGATCCGGCAA
ACAAACCACCGCTGGTAGCGGTGGTTTTTTTGTTTGCAAGCAGCAGATTACGCGCAGAAAAAAAGGATCT
CAAGAAGATCCTTTGATCTTTTCTACGGGGTCTGACGCTCAGTGGAACGAAAACTCACGTTAAGGGATTT
TGGTCATGAGATTATCAAAAAGGATCTTCACCTAGATCCTTTTAAATTAAAAATGAAGTTTTAAATCAAT
CTAAAGTATATATGAGTAAACTTGGTCTGACAGTTACCAATGCTTAATCAGTGAGGCACCTATCTCAGCG
ATCTGTCTATTTCGTTCATCCATAGTTGCCTGACTGCCCGTCGTGTAGATAACTACGATACGGGAGGGCT
TACCATCTGGCCCCAGTGCTGCAATGATACCGCGAGACCCACGCTCACCGGCTCCAGATTTATCAGCAAT
AAACCAGCCAGCCGGAAGGGCCGAGCGCAGAAGTGGTCCTGCAACTTTATCCGCCTCCATCCAGTCTATT
AATTGTTGCCGGGAAGCTAGAGTAAGTAGTTCGCCAGTTAATAGTTTGCGCAACGTTGTTGCCATTGCTA
CAGGCATCGTGGTGTCACGCTCGTCGTTTGGTATGGCTTCATTCAGCTCCGGTTCCCAACGATCAAGGCG
AGTTACATGATCCCCCATGTTGTGAAAAAAAGCGGTTAGCTCCTTCGGTCCTCCGATCGTTGTCAGAAGT
AAGTTGGCCGCAGTGTTATCACTCATGGTTATGGCAGCACTGCATAATTCTCTTACTGTCATGCCATCCG
TAAGATGCTTTTCTGTGACTGGTGAGTACTCAACCAAGTCATTCTGAGAATAGTGTATGCGGCGACCGAG
TTGCTCTTGCCCGGCGTCAATACGGGATAATACCGCGCCACATAGCAGAACTTTAAAAGTGCTCATCATT
GGAAAACGTTCTTCGGGGCGAAAACTCTCAAGGATCTTACCGCTGTTGAGATCCAGTTCGATGTAACCCA
CTCGTGCACCCAACTGATCTTCAGCATCTTTTACTTTCACCAGCGTTTCTGGGTGAGCAAAAACAGGAAG
GCAAAATGCCGCAAAAAAGGGAAT
Features (pLannotate 1.2.2; 13 found; start..end, strand, type, name):
     31..94      -  promoter       AmpR promoter: bla
    121..139     +  promoter       T3 promoter: promoter for bacteriophage T3 RNA polymerase
    147..164     +  misc_feature   MCS (fragment): pBluescript multiple cloning site
    171..887     +  CDS            yeGFP: yeast-enhanced green fluorescent protein codons optimized for translation in S. cerevisiae and C. albicans
    931..1118    +  terminator     ADH1 terminator: S. cerevisiae ADH1; transcription terminator for the S. cerevisiae alcohol dehydrogenase 1 (ADH1) gene
   1193..1536    +  promoter       TEF promoter: Ashbya gossypii TEF promoter
   1555..2343    +  CDS            URA3: PYRF_YEAST - Experimental evidence at protein level: Swiss-Prot protein existence level 1. From Saccharomyces cerevisiae (strain ATCC 204508 / S288c) (Baker's yeast).
   2355..2552    +  terminator     TEF terminator: Ashbya gossypii TEF terminator
   2576..2609    -  protein_bind   loxP: Cre-mediated recombination occurs in the 8-bp core sequence (GCATACAT). Cre recombinase
   2610..2626    +  promoter       T7 promoter (fragment): promoter for bacteriophage T7 RNA polymerase
   2654..2672    -  promoter       T7 promoter: promoter for bacteriophage T7 RNA polymerase
   2705..3293    -  rep_origin     ori: high-copy-number ColE1/pMB1/pBR322/pUC origin of replication
   3464..30      -  CDS            AmpR (across the origin): β-lactamase; bla; confers resistance to ampicillin, carbenicillin, and related antibiotics
