[The description below was written by a language model from this plasmid's Addgene catalogue record and pLannotate feature annotations shown in this document.]
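Description:
GTU-c is a 4,294 bp yeast gene-tagging plasmid derived from the single-integration vector pSIVu. It serves as a template source for fusing yeast enhanced monomeric CFP (yemCFP) to the C terminus of endogenous budding yeast proteins, with URA3 as the selection marker. In bacteria it is maintained as a high-copy plasmid through a ColE1/pUC-type origin and selected with ampicillin via the β-lactamase gene and its bla promoter. No yeast replication origin is annotated, which fits a plasmid meant to supply a tagging cassette for chromosomal integration rather than to replicate episomally.

The payload begins just downstream of a T3 promoter and a short pBluescript polylinker fragment. It opens with the fluorescent protein coding sequence, which has no promoter of its own and would be expressed from the tagged gene's native promoter once fused in frame. The automated annotation labels this ORF as yeGFP, reflecting the close similarity of the cyan variant to yeast-codon-optimised GFP; the catalogue record identifies it as yemCFP, cloned between SphI and XhoI. The ORF is followed by the S. cerevisiae ADH1 terminator, which provides transcription termination for the resulting fusion.

Next comes the marker cassette, in which URA3 is driven by the Ashbya gossypii TEF promoter and closed by the TEF terminator, allowing selection of uracil prototrophs in ura3 strains. A single loxP site is annotated downstream of the marker, next to T7 promoter sequences. The vector is classed as Cre/Lox, but the feature table shows only this one site, so the record does not establish how any marker excision is arranged.

The plasmid belongs to a family of tagging vectors offering different marker and fluorophore combinations for live-cell imaging of natively expressed proteins.
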