Addgene plasmid #81093: GTU-c
Purpose: Gene Tagging vector URA/CFP - Plasmid for yeast enhanced monomeric CFP (yemCFP) labeling of endogenous proteins with a URA selection marker, originating from pSIVu (ID:81089)
Depositing lab: Serge Pelet. Depositing organization: Universite de Lausanne (UNIL). Publication: New families of single integration vectors and gene tagging plasmids for genetic manipulations in budding yeast. Wosika V, Durandau E, Varidel C, Aymoz D, Schmitt M, Pelet S. Mol Genet Genomics. 2016 Dec;291(6):2231-2240. Epub 2016 Sep 16. 10.1007/s00438-016-1249-1 PubMed 27637489.
Backbone
  Vector backbone: pSIVu
  Total vector size (bp): 4294
  Vector type: Yeast Expression, Cre/Lox
  Selectable markers: URA3
Growth in bacteria
  Bacterial resistance: Ampicillin, 100 μg/mL
  Growth temperature: 37°C
  Growth strain: DH5alpha
  Copy number: High Copy
Gene/Insert
  Gene/Insert name: yemCFP (alt name: yeast enhanced monomeric CFP)
  Species: Candida albicans
  Insert size (bp): 760
  Tag / fusion protein: yemCFP (C terminal on backbone)
  Cloning method: Restriction Enzyme; 5′ cloning site SphI (unknown if destroyed); 3′ cloning site XhoI (unknown if destroyed)
  Sequencing primers: 5′ T3
Terms and licenses: Academic/Nonprofit Terms; Industry Terms: Not Available to Industry
How to cite: GTU-c was a gift from Serge Pelet (Addgene plasmid # 81093 ; http://n2t.net/addgene:81093 ; RRID:Addgene_81093)
