>Addgene plasmid #81093 | GTU-c | depositor partial sequence | sequence record 154245 | forward tagging primer
GCGGCCGCTCTAGAACTA
