>Addgene plasmid #81093 | GTU-c | depositor partial sequence | sequence record 154246 | reverse tagging primer
CGTTGCTGGCGTTTTTCCAT
