>Addgene plasmid #81093 | GTU-c | depositor partial sequence | sequence record 154247 | TEF promoter A.gossypii
TAGCTTGCCTCGTCCCCGCCGGGTCACCCGGCGAGCGACATGGAGGCCCAGAATACCCTCCTTGACAGTC
TTGACGTGCGCAGCTCAGGGGCATGATGTGACTGTCGCCCGTACATTTAGCCCATACATCCCCATGTATA
ATCATTTGCATCCATACATTTTGATGGCCGCACGGCGCGAAGCAAAAATTACGGCTCCTCGCCTCAGACC
TGCGAGCAGGGAAACGCTCCCCTCACAGACGCGTTGAATTGTCCCCACGCCGCGCCCCTGTAGAGAAATA
TAAAAGGTTAGGATTTGCCACTGAGGTTCTTCTTTCATATACTTCCTTTTAAAATCTTGCTAGGATACAG
TTCTCACATCACATCCGAACATAAACAACC
