>Addgene plasmid #81093 | GTU-c | depositor partial sequence | sequence record 154248 | TEF terminator A.gossypii
GACAATAAAAAGATTCTTGTTTTCAAGAACTTGTCATTTGTATAGTTTTTTTATATTGTAGTTGTTCTAT
TTTAATCAAATGTTAGCGTGATTTATATTTTTTTTCGCCTCGACATCATCTGCCCAGATGCGAAGTTAAG
TGCGCAGAAAGTAATATCATGCGTCAATCGTATGTGAATGCTGGTCGCTATACTGCTGTCGATTCGATAC
TAACGCCG
