>Addgene plasmid #81093 | GTU-c | addgene partial sequence | sequence record 164495 | AmpSeq-F 5'-ctcatgagcggatacatatttgaa-3'
AAATTAACCCTCACTAAAGGGGCATGCGCGGCCGCTCTAGAACTAATTAACATGTCTAAAGGTGAAGAAT
TATTCACTGGTGTTGTCCCAATTTTGGTTGAATTAGATGGTGATGTTAATGGTCACAAATTTTCTGTCTC
CGGTGAAGGTGAAGGTGATGCTACTTACGGTAAATTGACCTTAAAATTTATTTGTACTACTGGTAAATTG
CCAGTTCCATGGCCAACCTTAGTCACTACTTTAACTTGGGGTGTTCAATGTTTTTCTAGATACCCAGATC
ATATGAAACAACATGACTTTTTCAAGTCTGCCATGCCAGAAGGTTATGTTCAAGAAAGAACTATTTTTTT
CAAAGATGACGGTAACTACAAGACCAGAGCTGAAGTCAAGTTTGAAGGTGATACCTTAGTTAATAGAATC
GAATTAAAAGGTATTGATTTTAAAGAAGATGGTAACATTTTAGGTCACAAATTGGAATACATTTATAACT
CTCACAATGTTTACATCACTGCTGACAAACAAAAGAATGGTATCAAAGCTAACTTCAAAATTAGACACAA
CATTGAAGATGGTTCTGTTCAATTAGCTGACCATTATCAACAAAATACTCCAATTGGTGATGGTCCAGTC
TTGTTACCAGACAACCATTACTTATCCACTCAATCTAGATTATCCAAAGATCCAAACGAAAAGAGAGACC
ACATGGTCTTGTTAGAATTTGTTACTGCTGCTGGTATTACCCATGGTATTGATGAATTGTACAAATAAGG
ATGCTAGCATTTTAACTCGAGGGCGCGCCACTTCTAAATAAGCGAATTTCTTATGATTTATGATTTTTAT
TATTAAATAAGTTATAAAAAAAATAAGTGTATACAAATTTTAAAGTGACTCTTAGGTTTTAAAACGAAAA
TTCTTATTCTTGAGTAACTCTTTCCTGTAGGTCAGGTTGCTTTCTCAGGTATAGTATGAGGTCGCTCTTA
TTGACCACACCTCTAC
