>Addgene plasmid #81093 | GTU-c | addgene partial sequence | sequence record 164496 | Tef-promoter-F 5'-GGATACAGTTCTCACATCAC-3'
GTCAACACTAATACCTATAGTGAGAGAGCAGAAACTCATGCCTCACCAGTAGCACAGCGATTATTTCGAT
TAATGGAACTGAAGAAAACCAATTTATGTGCATCAATTGACGTTGATACCACTAAGGAGTTCCTTGAATT
AATTGATAAATTAGGTCCTTATGTATGCTTAATCAAGACTCATATTGATATAATCAATGATTTTTCCTAT
GAATCCACTATTGAACCATTATTAGAACTTTCACGTAAACATCAATTTATGATTTTTGAAGATAGAAAAT
TTGCTGATATTGGTAATACCGTAAAGAAACAATATATTGGTGGAGTTTATAAAATTAGTAGTTGGGCAGA
TATTACCAATGCTCATGGTGTCACTGGGAATGGAGTGGTTGAAGGATTAAAACAGGGAGCTAAAGAAACC
ACCACCAACCAAGAGCCAAGAGGGTTATTGATGTTAGCTGAATTATCATCAGTGGGATCATTAGCATACG
GAGAATATTCTCAAAAAACTGTTGAAATTGCTAAATCCGATAAGGAATTTGTTATTGGATTTATTGCCCA
ACGTGATATGGGTGGCCAAGAAGAAGGATTTGATTGGCTTATTATGACACCTGGAGTTGGATTAGATGAT
AAAGGTGATGGATTAGGACAACAATATAGAACTGTTGATGAAGTTGTTAGCACTGGAACTGATATTATCA
TTGTTGGTAGAGGATTGTTTGGTAAAGGAAGAGATCCAGATATTGAAGGTAAAAGGTATAGAAATGCTGG
TTGGAATGCTTATTTGAAAAAGACTGGCCAATTATAATCAGTACTGACAATAAAAAGATTCTTGTTTTCA
AGAACTTGTCATTTGTATAGTTTTTTTATATTG
