>Addgene plasmid #81093 | GTU-c | addgene partial sequence | sequence record 166008 | pBR322ori-F 5'-GGGAAACGCCTGGTATCTTT-3'
TCTGACTTGAGCGTCGATTTTTGTGATGCTCGTCAGGGGGGCGGAGCCTATGGAAAAACGCCAGCAACGC
GGCCTTCGAATTAATTAATAATACGACTCACTATAGGGGACGTCCGAATTGGAGCTCCAATTCGCCCTAT
AGTGAGTCGTATTAATAACTTCGTATAGCATACATTATACGAAGTTATCGGCGTTAGTATCGAATCGACA
GCAGTATAGCGACCAGCATTCACATACGATTGACGCATGATATTACTTTCTGCGCACTTAACTTCGCATC
TGGGCAGATGATGTCGAGGCGAAAAAAAATATAAATCACGCTAACATTTGATTAAAATAGAACAACTACA
ATATAAAAAAACTATACAAATGACAAGTTCTTGAAAACAAGAATCTTTTTATTGTCAGTACTGATTATAA
TTGGCCAGTCTTTTTCAAATAAGCATTCCAACCAGCATTTCTATACCTTTTACCTTCAATATCTGGATCT
CTTCCTTTACCAAACAATCCTCTACCAACAATGATAATATCAGTTCCAGTGCTAACAACTTCATCAACAG
TTCTATATTGTTGTCCTAATCCATCACCTTTATCATCTAATCCAACTCCAGGTGTCATAATAAGCCAATC
AAATCCTTCTTCTTGGCCACCCATATCACGTTGGGCAATAAATCCAATAACAAATTCCTTATCGGATTTA
GCAATTTCAACAGTTTTTTGAGAATATTCTCCGTATGCTAATGATCCCACTGATGATAATTCAGCTAACA
TCAATAACCCTCTTGGCTCTTGGTTGGTGGTGGTTTCTTTAGCTCCCTGTTTTAATCCTTCAACCACTCC
ATTCCCAGTGACACCATGAGCATTGGTAATATCTGCCCAACTACTAATTTTATAAACTCCACCAATATAT
TGTTTCTTTACGGTATTACCAATATCAGCAAATTTTCTATCTTCAAAAATCATAAATTGATGTTTACGTG
AAAGTTCTAATAATGGTTCAATAGTGGATTCATAGGAAAA
